>Addgene plasmid #211439 | pEGGsH6_MCS_SHORT_outFrame | addgene full sequence | sequence record 421993 | Addgene NGS Result
TAGCTTATCGACTGCACGGTGCACCAATGCTTCTGGCGTCAGGCAGCCATCGGAAGCTGTGGTATGGCTG
TGCAGGTCGTAAATCACTGCATAATTCGTGTCGCTCAAGGCGCACTCCCGTTCTGGATAATGTTTTTTGC
GCCGACATCATAACGGTTCTGGCAAATATTCTGAAATGAGCTGTTGACAATTAATCATCGGCTCGTATAA
TGTGTGGAATTGTGAGCGGATAACAATTTCACACAGGAAACAGTATTCATGTCCCCTATACTAGGTTATT
GGAAAATTAAGGGCCTTGTGCAACCCACTCGACTTCTTTTGGAATATCTTGAAGAAAAATATGAAGAGCA
TTTGTATGAGCGCGATGAAGGTGATAAATGGCGAAACAAAAAGTTTGAATTGGGTTTGGAGTTTCCCAAT
CTTCCTTATTATATTGATGGTGATGTTAAATTAACACAGTCTATGGCCATCATACGTTATATAGCTGACA
AGCACAACATGTTGGGTGGTTGTCCAAAAGAGCGTGCAGAGATTTCAATGCTTGAAGGAGCGGTTTTGGA
TATTAGATACGGTGTTTCGAGAATTGCATATAGTAAAGACTTTGAAACTCTCAAAGTTGATTTTCTTAGC
AAGCTACCTGAAATGCTGAAAATGTTCGAAGATCGTTTATGTCATAAAACATATTTAAATGGTGATCATG
TAACCCATCCTGACTTCATGTTGTATGACGCTCTTGATGTTGTTTTATACATGGACCCAATGTGCCTGGA
TGCGTTCCCAAAATTAGTTTGTTTTAAAAAACGTATTGAAGCTATCCCACAAATTGATAAGTACTTGAAA
TCCAGCAAGTATATAGCATGGCCTTTGCAGGGCTGGCAAGCCACGTTTGGTGGTGGCGACCATCCTCCAA
AATCGGATCTGGTTCCGCGTGGATCCGTCGACATATGCGCGGCCGCAGATCTTGGCTAGCCGGCGAAAAC
CTGTATTTCCAATCGCGACCCATGGTGAGCAAGGGCGAGGAGCTGTTCACCGGGGTGGTGCCCATCCTGG
TCGAGCTGGACGGCGTCGTAAACGGCCACAAGTTCAGCGTGTCCGGCGAGGGCGAGGGCGATGCCACCTA
CGGCAAGCTGACCCTGAAGTTCATCTGCACCACCGGCAAGCTGCCCGTGCCCTGGCCCACCCTCGTGACC
ACCCTGACCTACGGCGTGCAGTGCTTCAGCCGCTACCCCGACCACATGAAGCAGCACGACTTCTTCAAGT
CCGCCATGCCCGAAGGCTACGTCCAGGAGCGCACCATCTTCTTCAAGGACGACGGCAACTACAAGACCCG
CGCCGAGGTGAAGTTCGAGGGCGACACCCTGGTGAACCGCATCGAGCTGAAGGGCATCGACTTCAAGGAG
GACGGCAACATCCTGGGGCACAAGCTGGAGTACAACTACAACAGCCACAACGTCTATATCATGGCCGACA
AGCAGAAGAACGGCATCAAGGTGAACTTCAAGATCCGCCACAACATCGAGGACGGCAGCGTGCAGCTCGC
CGACCACTACCAGCAGAACACCCCCATCGGCGACGGCCCCGTGCTGCTGCCCGACAACCACTACCTGAGC
ACCCAGTCCGCCCTGAGCAAAGACCCCAACGAGAAGCGCGATCACATGGTCCTGCTGGAGTTCGTGACCG
CCGCCGGGATCACCCCCGGGCACCATCATCACCACCATCATAGTTAATTAAGAATTCATCGTGACTGACT
GACGATCTGCCTCGCGCGTTTCGGTGATGACGGTGAAAACCTCTGACACATGCAGCTCCCGGAGACGGTC
ACAGCTTGTCTGTAAGCGGATGCCGGGAGCAGACAAGCCCGTCAGGGCGCGTCAGCGGGTGTTGGCGGGT
GTCGGGGCGCAGCCATGACCCAGTCACGTAGCGATAGCGGAGTGTATAATTCTTGAAGACGAAAGGGCCT
CGTGATACGCCTATTTTTATAGGTTAATGTCATGATAATAATGGTTTCTTAGACGTCAGGTGGCACTTTT
CGGGGAAATGTGCGCGGAACCCCTATTTGTTTATTTTTCTAAATACATTCAAATATGTATCCGCTCATGA
GACAATAACCCTGATAAATGCTTCAATAATATTGAAAAAGGAAGAGTATGAGTATTCAACATTTCCGTGT
CGCCCTTATTCCCTTTTTTGCGGCATTTTGCCTTCCTGTTTTTGCTCACCCAGAAACGCTGGTGAAAGTA
AAAGATGCTGAAGATCAGTTGGGTGCACGAGTGGGTTACATCGAACTGGATCTCAACAGCGGTAAGATCC
TTGAGAGTTTTCGCCCCGAAGAACGTTTTCCAATGATGAGCACTTTTAAAGTTCTGCTATGTGGCGCGGT
ATTATCCCGTGTTGACGCCGGGCAAGAGCAACTCGGTCGCCGCATACACTATTCTCAGAATGACTTGGTT
GAGTACTCACCAGTCACAGAAAAGCATCTTACGGATGGCATGACAGTAAGAGAATTATGCAGTGCTGCCA
TAACCATGAGTGATAACACTGCGGCCAACTTACTTCTGACAACGATCGGAGGACCGAAGGAGCTAACCGC
TTTTTTGCACAACATGGGGGATCATGTAACTCGCCTTGATCGTTGGGAACCGGAGCTGAATGAAGCCATA
CCAAACGACGAGCGTGACACCACGATGCCTGCAGCAATGGCAACAACGTTGCGCAAACTATTAACTGGCG
AACTACTTACTCTAGCTTCCCGGCAACAATTAATAGACTGGATGGAGGCGGATAAAGTTGCAGGACCACT
TCTGCGCTCGGCCCTTCCGGCTGGCTGGTTTATTGCTGATAAATCTGGAGCCGGTGAGCGTGGGTCTCGC
GGTATCATTGCAGCACTGGGGCCAGATGGTAAGCCCTCCCGTATCGTAGTTATCTACACGACGGGGAGTC
AGGCAACTATGGATGAACGAAATAGACAGATCGCTGAGATAGGTGCCTCACTGATTAAGCATTGGTAACT
GTCAGACCAAGTTTACTCATATATACTTTAGATTGATTTAAAACTTCATTTTTAATTTAAAAGGATCTAG
GTGAAGATCCTTTTTGATAATCTCATGACCAAAATCCCTTAACGTGAGTTTTCGTTCCACTGAGCGTCAG
ACCCCGTAGAAAAGATCAAAGGATCTTCTTGAGATCCTTTTTTTCTGCGCGTAATCTGCTGCTTGCAAAC
AAAAAAACCACCGCTACCAGCGGTGGTTTGTTTGCCGGATCAAGAGCTACCAACTCTTTTTCCGAAGGTA
ACTGGCTTCAGCAGAGCGCAGATACCAAATACTGTCCTTCTAGTGTAGCCGTAGTTAGGCCACCACTTCA
AGAACTCTGTAGCACCGCCTACATACCTCGCTCTGCTAATCCTGTTACCAGTGGCTGCTGCCAGTGGCGA
TAAGTCGTGTCTTACCGGGTTGGACTCAAGACGATAGTTACCGGATAAGGCGCAGCGGTCGGGCTGAACG
GGGGGTTCGTGCACACAGCCCAGCTTGGAGCGAACGACCTACACCGAACTGAGATACCTACAGCGTGAGC
TATGAGAAAGCGCCACGCTTCCCGAAGGGAGAAAGGCGGACAGGTATCCGGTAAGCGGCAGGGTCGGAAC
AGGAGAGCGCACGAGGGAGCTTCCAGGGGGAAACGCCTGGTATCTTTATAGTCCTGTCGGGTTTCGCCAC
CTCTGACTTGAGCGTCGATTTTTGTGATGCTCGTCAGGGGGGCGGAGCCTATGGAAAAACGCCAGCAACG
CGGCCTTTTTACGGTTCCTGGCCTTTTGCTGGCCTTTTGCTCACATGTTCTTTCCTGCGTTATCCCCTGA
TTCTGTGGATAACCGTATTACCGCCTTTGAGTGAGCTGATACCGCTCGCCGCAGCCGAACGACCGAGCGC
AGCGAGTCAGTGAGCGAGGAAGCGGAAGAGCGCCTGATGCGGTATTTTCTCCTTACGCATCTGTGCGGTA
TTTCACACCGCATAAATTCCGACACCATCGAATGGCGCAAAACCTTTCGCGGTATGGCATGATAGCGCCC
GGAAGAGAGTCAATTCAGGGTGGTGAATGTGAAACCAGTAACGTTATACGATGTCGCAGAGTATGCCGGT
GTCTCTTATCAGACCGTTTCCCGCGTGGTGAACCAGGCCAGCCACGTTTCTGCGAAAACGCGGGAAAAAG
TGGAAGCGGCGATGGCGGAGCTGAATTACATTCCCAACCGCGTGGCACAACAACTGGCGGGCAAACAGTC
GTTGCTGATTGGCGTTGCCACCTCCAGTCTGGCCCTGCACGCGCCGTCGCAAATTGTCGCGGCGATTAAA
TCTCGCGCCGATCAACTGGGTGCCAGCGTGGTGGTGTCGATGGTAGAACGAAGCGGCGTCGAAGCCTGTA
AAGCGGCGGTGCACAATCTTCTCGCGCAACGCGTCAGTGGGCTGATCATTAACTATCCGCTGGATGACCA
GGATGCCATTGCTGTGGAAGCTGCCTGCACTAATGTTCCGGCGTTATTTCTTGATGTCTCTGACCAGACA
CCCATCAACAGTATTATTTTCTCCCATGAAGACGGTACGCGACTGGGCGTGGAGCATCTGGTCGCATTGG
GTCACCAGCAAATCGCGCTGTTAGCGGGCCCATTAAGTTCTGTCTCGGCGCGTCTGCGTCTGGCTGGCTG
GCATAAATATCTCACTCGCAATCAAATTCAGCCGATAGCGGAACGGGAAGGCGACTGGAGTGCCATGTCC
GGTTTTCAACAAACCATGCAAATGCTGAATGAGGGCATCGTTCCCACTGCGATGCTGGTTGCCAACGATC
AGATGGCGCTGGGCGCAATGCGCGCCATTACCGAGTCCGGGCTGCGCGTTGGTGCGGATATCTCGGTAGT
GGGATACGACGATACCGAAGACAGCTCATGTTATATCCCGCCGTTAACCACCATCAAACAGGATTTTCGC
CTGCTGGGGCAAACCAGCGTGGACCGCTTGCTGCAACTCTCTCAGGGCCAGGCGGTGAAGGGCAATCAGC
TGTTGCCCGTCTCACTGGTGAAAAGAAAAACCACCCTGGCGCCCAATACGCAAACCGCCTCTCCCCGCGC
GTTGGCCGATTCATTAATGCAGCTGGCACGACAGGTTTCCCGACTGGAAAGCGGGCAGTGAGCGCAACGC
AATTAATGTAAGTTAGCTCACTCATTAGGCACCCCAGGCTTTACACTTTATGCTTCCGGCTCGTATGTTG
TGTGGAATTGTGAGCGGATAACAATTTCACACAGGAAACAGCTATGACCATGATTACGGATTCACTGGCC
GTCGTTTTACAACGTCGTGACTGGGAAAACCCTGGCGTTACCCAACTTAATCGCCTTGCAGCACATCCCC
CTTTCGCCAGCTGGCGTAATAGCGAAGAGGCCCGCACCGATCGCCCTTCCCAACAGTTGCGCAGCCTGAA
TGGCGAATGGCGCTTTGCCTGGTTTCCGGCACCAGAAGCGGTGCCGGAAAGCTGGCTGGAGTGCGATCTT
CCTGAGGCCGATACTGTCGTCGTCCCCTCAAACTGGCAGATGCACGGTTACGATGCGCCCATCTACACCA
ACGTGACCTATCCCATTACGGTCAATCCGCCGTTTGTTCCCACGGAGAATCCGACGGGTTGTTACTCGCT
CACATTTAATGTTGATGAAAGCTGGCTACAGGAAGGCCAGACGCGAATTATTTTTGATGGCGTTGGAAT
Features (pLannotate 1.2.2; 17 found; start..end, strand, type, name):
    184..212     +  promoter       tac promoter: strong E. coli promoter; hybrid between the trp and lac UV5 promoters
    220..236     +  protein_bind   lac operator: The lac repressor binds to the lac operator to inhibit transcription in E. coli. This inhibition can be relieved by adding lactose or isopropyl-β-D-thiogalactopyranoside (IPTG). lac repressor encoded by lacI
    259..912     +  CDS            GST26_SCHJA: Experimental evidence at protein level: Swiss-Prot protein existence level 1. GST isoenzymes appear to play a central role in the parasite detoxification system. Other functions are also suspected including a role in increasing the solubility of haematin in the parasite gut. From Schistosoma japonicum (Blood fluke).
   1008..1691    +  CDS            (3-F)Tyr-EGFP: (3-F)Tyr-EGFP is a basic (constitutively fluorescent) green fluorescent protein published in 2004, derived from Aequorea victoria.
   1757..1796    +  CDS            rop (fragment): Rop protein, which maintains plasmids at low copy number; rop
   1898..1938    +  misc_feature   bom (fragment): basis of mobility region from pBR322
   2043..2147    +  promoter       AmpR promoter: bla
   2148..3008    +  CDS            AmpR: β-lactamase; bla; confers resistance to ampicillin, carbenicillin, and related antibiotics
   3179..3767    +  rep_origin     ori: high-copy-number ColE1/pMB1/pBR322/pUC origin of replication
   3953..4004    -  misc_feature   bom (fragment): basis of mobility region from pBR322
   4011..4088    +  promoter       lacI promoter: lacI
   4089..5171    +  CDS            lacI: lac repressor; lacI; The lac repressor binds to the lac operator to inhibit transcription in E. coli. This inhibition can be relieved by adding lactose or isopropyl-β-D-thiogalactopyranoside (IPTG).
   5184..5205    +  protein_bind   CAP binding site: CAP binding activates transcription in the presence of cAMP. E. coli catabolite activator protein
   5220..5250    +  promoter       lac promoter: promoter for the E. coli lac operon
   5258..5274    +  protein_bind   lac operator: The lac repressor binds to the lac operator to inhibit transcription in E. coli. This inhibition can be relieved by adding lactose or isopropyl-β-D-thiogalactopyranoside (IPTG). lac repressor encoded by lacI
   5294..5467    +  CDS            lacZα: LacZα fragment of β-galactosidase; lacZ fragment
   5731..108     -  CDS            yciV (fragment) (across the origin): RNAAM_ECOLI - Also known as trpH From Escherichia coli (strain K12).
