[The description below was written by a language model from this plasmid's Addgene catalogue record and pLannotate feature annotations shown in this document.]
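Description:
pEGGsH6_MCS_SHORT_outFrame is a 5.7 kb bacterial expression vector built on the pGEX1λT backbone and intended as the recipient backbone for a random polymerase chain reaction screen. It is propagated in E. coli through a high-copy ColE1/pMB1-type origin and selected with ampicillin via the β-lactamase gene and its own promoter. As in other pGEX vectors, it carries a lacI repressor gene with its promoter, along with residual lac promoter/operator, lacZα, bom and rop fragments inherited from the parental plasmid.

The expression unit is driven by the strong hybrid tac promoter followed by a lac operator, so transcription is held off by the plasmid-encoded lac repressor and induced with IPTG. Downstream lies the Schistosoma japonicum glutathione S-transferase coding sequence, then a synthetic cassette inserted between retained BamHI and EcoRI sites. This cassette consists of a multiple cloning site, a TEV protease cleavage site, EGFP and a 6xHis tag. The annotation detects the GST and an EGFP-type coding sequence but does not separately mark the MCS, TEV site or His tag, which are known only from the catalogue entry.

The name suggests that the short MCS places EGFP out of frame with the upstream GST. On that reading, green fluorescence would appear only when a cloned fragment restores a continuous reading frame, giving a visual readout for in-frame, expressible inserts. The record does not spell out this logic, so it is an inference. Productive clones would yield a fusion with GST at the N-terminus and His-tagged EGFP at the C-terminus, offering two affinity handles, with the TEV site allowing removal of the EGFP-His portion.
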