Addgene plasmid #211439: pEGGsH6_MCS_SHORT_outFrame
Purpose: Vector backbone for random polymerase chain reaction screen
Depositing lab: Helmut Pospiech. Depositing organization: Leibniz Institute on Aging - Fritz Lipmann Institute (FLI).
Backbone
  Vector backbone: pGEX1λT
  Backbone manufacturer: GE Healthcare
  Vector type: Bacterial Expression
Growth in bacteria
  Bacterial resistance: Ampicillin, 100 μg/mL
  Growth temperature: 37°C
  Growth strain: DH5alpha
  Copy number: High Copy
Gene/Insert
  Gene/Insert name: MCS-tev cleavage site-EGFP-6xHis-Tag
  Species: Synthetic
  Cloning method: Restriction Enzyme; 5′ cloning site BamHI (not destroyed); 3′ cloning site EcoRI (not destroyed)
  Sequencing primers: 5′ n/a
Terms and licenses: Academic/Nonprofit Terms; Industry Terms: Not Available to Industry
Depositor comments: generated by Hannes Schmietendorf (Leibniz Institute on Aging - Fritz Lipmann Institute, D-07745 Jena, Germany)
How to cite: pEGGsH6_MCS_SHORT_outFrame was a gift from Helmut Pospiech (Addgene plasmid # 211439 ; http://n2t.net/addgene:211439 ; RRID:Addgene_211439)
